LOCUS       Exported 9377 bp ds-DNA circular SYN 26-MAY-2021
DEFINITION  3rd generation lentiviral vector.
ACCESSION   .
VERSION     .
KEYWORDS    pLX304
SOURCE      synthetic DNA construct
  ORGANISM  synthetic DNA construct
REFERENCE   1 (bases 1 to 9377)
  AUTHORS   Yang X, Boehm JS, Yang X, Salehi-Ashtiani K, Hao T, Shen Y, Lubonja
            R, Thomas SR, Alkan O, Bhimdi T, Green TM, Johannessen CM, Silver
            SJ, Nguyen C, Murray RR, Hieronymus H, Balcha D, Fan C, Lin C,
            Ghamsari L, Vidal M, Hahn WC, Hill DE, Root DE
  TITLE     A public genome-scale lentiviral expression library of human ORFs.
  JOURNAL   Nat Methods. 2011 Jun 26. ():.
  PUBMED    21706014
REFERENCE   2 (bases 1 to 9377)
  AUTHORS   .
  TITLE     Direct Submission
  JOURNAL   Exported May 26, 2021 from SnapGene Server 1.1.58
            http://www.snapgene.com
FEATURES             Location/Qualifiers
     source          1..9377
                     /organism="synthetic DNA construct"
                     /mol_type="other DNA"
     enhancer        66..369
                     /label=CMV enhancer
                     /note="human cytomegalovirus immediate early enhancer"
     promoter        370..573
                     /label=CMV promoter
                     /note="human cytomegalovirus (CMV) immediate early
                     promoter"
     primer_bind     524..544
                     /label=CMV-F
                     /note="Human CMV immediate early promoter, forward primer"
     protein_bind    596..720
                     /gene="mutant version of attR"
                     /label=attR1
                     /bound_moiety="LR Clonase(TM)"
                     /note="recombination site for the Gateway(R) LR reaction"
     promoter        745..775
                     /label=lac UV5 promoter
                     /note="E. coli lac promoter with an ""up"" mutation"
     CDS             829..1488
                     /codon_start=1
                     /gene="cat"
                     /product="chloramphenicol acetyltransferase"
                     /label=CmR
                     /note="confers resistance to chloramphenicol"
                     /translation="MEKKITGYTTVDISQWHRKEHFEAFQSVAQCTYNQTVQLDITAFL
                     KTVKKNKHKFYPAFIHILARLMNAHPEFRMAMKDGELVIWDSVHPCYTVFHEQTETFSS
                     LWSEYHDDFRQFLHIYSQDVACYGENLAYFPKGFIENMFFVSANPWVSFTSFDLNVANM
                     DNFFAPVFTMGKYYTQGDKVLMPLAIQVHHAVCDGFHVGRMLNELQQYCDEWQGGA"
     primer_bind     complement(895..914)
                     /label=CAT-R
                     /note="Chloramphenicol resistance gene, reverse primer"
     CDS             1830..2135
                     /codon_start=1
                     /gene="ccdB"
                     /product="CcdB, a bacterial toxin that poisons DNA gyrase"
                     /label=ccdB
                     /note="Plasmids containing the ccdB gene cannot be
                     propagated in standard E. coli strains."
                     /translation="MQFKVYTYKRESRYRLFVDVQSDIIDTPGRRMVIPLASARLLSDK
                     VSRELYPVVHIGDESWRMMTTDMASVPVSVIGEEVADLSHRENDIKNAINLMFWGI"
     primer_bind     2014..2033
                     /label=ccdB-fwd
                     /note="ccdB gene, forward primer"
     protein_bind    complement(2176..2300)
                     /gene="mutant version of attR"
                     /label=attR2
                     /bound_moiety="LR Clonase(TM)"
                     /note="recombination site for the Gateway(R) LR reaction"
     CDS             2302..2343
                     /codon_start=1
                     /product="epitope tag from simian virus 5"
                     /label=V5 tag
                     /translation="GKPIPNPLLGLDST"
     misc_feature    2385..2973
                     /label=WPRE
                     /note="woodchuck hepatitis virus posttranscriptional
                     regulatory element"
     primer_bind     complement(2438..2458)
                     /label=WPRE-R
                     /note="WPRE, reverse primer"
     CDS             complement(2856..2867)
                     /codon_start=1
                     /product="Factor Xa recognition and cleavage site"
                     /label=Factor Xa site
                     /translation="IEGR"
     LTR             3045..3278
                     /label=3' LTR (Delta-U3)
                     /note="self-inactivating 3' long terminal repeat (LTR) from
                     HIV-1"
     polyA_signal    3356..3477
                     /label=SV40 poly(A) signal
                     /note="SV40 polyadenylation signal"
     primer_bind     complement(3393..3412)
                     /label=SV40pA-R
                     /note="SV40 polyA, reverse primer"
     primer_bind     3447..3466
                     /label=EBV-rev
                     /note="SV40 polyA terminator, reverse primer"
     rep_origin      3517..3652
                     /label=SV40 ori
                     /note="SV40 origin of replication"
     primer_bind     3579..3598
                     /label=SV40pro-F
                     /note="SV40 promoter/origin, forward primer"
     primer_bind     complement(3672..3691)
                     /label=T7
                     /note="T7 promoter, forward primer"
     promoter        complement(3673..3691)
                     /label=T7 promoter
                     /note="promoter for bacteriophage T7 RNA polymerase"
     primer_bind     complement(3701..3718)
                     /label=M13 Forward
                     /note="In lacZ gene. Also called M13-F20 or M13 (-21)
                     Forward"
     primer_bind     complement(3701..3717)
                     /label=M13 fwd
                     /note="common sequencing primer, one of multiple similar
                     variants"
     primer_bind     complement(3710..3732)
                     /label=M13/pUC Forward
                     /note="In lacZ gene"
     rep_origin      3859..4314
                     /direction=RIGHT
                     /label=f1 ori
                     /note="f1 bacteriophage origin of replication; arrow
                     indicates direction of (+) strand synthesis"
     primer_bind     complement(3946..3965)
                     /label=F1ori-R
                     /note="F1 origin, reverse primer"
     primer_bind     4156..4177
                     /label=F1ori-F
                     /note="F1 origin, forward primer"
     promoter        4340..4444
                     /gene="bla"
                     /label=AmpR promoter
     CDS             4445..5305
                     /codon_start=1
                     /gene="bla"
                     /product="beta-lactamase"
                     /label=AmpR
                     /note="confers resistance to ampicillin, carbenicillin, and
                     related antibiotics"
                     /translation="MSIQHFRVALIPFFAAFCLPVFAHPETLVKVKDAEDQLGARVGYI
                     ELDLNSGKILESFRPEERFPMMSTFKVLLCGAVLSRIDAGQEQLGRRIHYSQNDLVEYS
                     PVTEKHLTDGMTVRELCSAAITMSDNTAANLLLTTIGGPKELTAFLHNMGDHVTRLDRW
                     EPELNEAIPNDERDTTMPVAMATTLRKLLTGELLTLASRQQLIDWMEADKVAGPLLRSA
                     LPAGWFIADKSGAGERGSRGIIAALGPDGKPSRIVVIYTTGSQATMDERNRQIAEIGAS
                     LIKHW"
     primer_bind     complement(4663..4682)
                     /label=Amp-R
                     /note="Ampicillin resistance gene, reverse primer"
     rep_origin      5476..6064
                     /direction=RIGHT
                     /label=ori
                     /note="high-copy-number ColE1/pMB1/pBR322/pUC origin of
                     replication"
     primer_bind     5965..5984
                     /label=pBR322ori-F
                     /note="pBR322 origin, forward primer"
     primer_bind     6218..6235
                     /label=L4440
                     /note="L4440 vector, forward primer"
     protein_bind    6352..6373
                     /label=CAP binding site
                     /bound_moiety="E. coli catabolite activator protein"
                     /note="CAP binding activates transcription in the presence
                     of cAMP."
     promoter        6388..6418
                     /label=lac promoter
                     /note="promoter for the E. coli lac operon"
     protein_bind    6426..6442
                     /label=lac operator
                     /bound_moiety="lac repressor encoded by lacI"
                     /note="The lac repressor binds to the lac operator to
                     inhibit transcription in E. coli. This inhibition can be
                     relieved by adding lactose or
                     isopropyl-beta-D-thiogalactopyranoside (IPTG)."
     primer_bind     6431..6453
                     /label=M13/pUC Reverse
                     /note="In lacZ gene"
     primer_bind     6450..6466
                     /label=M13 rev
                     /note="common sequencing primer, one of multiple similar
                     variants"
     primer_bind     6450..6466
                     /label=M13 Reverse
                     /note="In lacZ gene. Also called M13-rev"
     primer_bind     6485..6505
                     /label=T3
                     /note="T3 promoter, forward primer"
     promoter        6487..6505
                     /label=T3 promoter
                     /note="promoter for bacteriophage T3 RNA polymerase"
     promoter        6533..6759
                     /label=RSV promoter
                     /note="Rous sarcoma virus enhancer/promoter"
     LTR             6760..6940
                     /label=5' LTR (truncated)
                     /note="truncated 5' long terminal repeat (LTR) from HIV-1"
     misc_feature    6987..7112
                     /label=HIV-1 Psi
                     /note="packaging signal of human immunodeficiency virus
                     type 1"
     misc_feature    7605..7838
                     /label=RRE
                     /note="The Rev response element (RRE) of HIV-1 allows for
                     Rev-dependent mRNA export from the nucleus to the
                     cytoplasm."
     CDS             8023..8067
                     /codon_start=1
                     /product="antigenic peptide corresponding to amino acids
                     655 to 669 of the HIV envelope protein gp41 (Lutje Hulsik
                     et al., 2013)"
                     /label=gp41 peptide
                     /note="recognized by the 2H10 single-chain llama nanobody"
                     /translation="KNEQELLELDKWASL"
     promoter        8242..8742
                     /label=hPGK promoter
                     /note="human phosphoglycerate kinase 1 promoter"
     primer_bind     8661..8679
                     /label=hPGK-F
                     /note="Human PGK promoter, forward primer"
     CDS             8754..9149
                     /codon_start=1
                     /gene="Aspergillus terreus BSD"
                     /product="blasticidin S deaminase"
                     /label=BSD
                     /note="confers resistance to blasticidin"
                     /translation="MAKPLSQEESTLIERATATINSIPISEDYSVASAALSSDGRIFTG
                     VNVYHFTGGPCAELVVLGTAAAAAAGNLTCIVAIGNENRGILSPCGRCRQVLLDLHPGI
                     KAIVKDSDGQPTAVGIRELLPSGYVWEG"
     misc_feature    9209..9326
                     /label=cPPT/CTS
                     /note="central polypurine tract and central termination
                     sequence of HIV-1"
ORIGIN
        1 gcccggggtt attaatagta atcaattacg gggtcattag ttcatagccc atatatggag
       61 ttccgcgtta cataacttac ggtaaatggc ccgcctggct gaccgcccaa cgacccccgc
      121 ccattgacgt caataatgac gtatgttccc atagtaacgc caatagggac tttccattga
      181 cgtcaatggg tggagtattt acggtaaact gcccacttgg cagtacatca agtgtatcat
      241 atgccaagta cgccccctat tgacgtcaat gacggtaaat ggcccgcctg gcattatgcc
      301 cagtacatga ccttatggga ctttcctact tggcagtaca tctacgtatt agtcatcgct
      361 attaccatgg tgatgcggtt ttggcagtac atcaatgggc gtggatagcg gtttgactca
      421 cggggatttc caagtctcca ccccattgac gtcaatggga gtttgttttg gcaccaaaat
      481 caacgggact ttccaaaatg tcgtaacaac tccgccccat tgacgcaaat gggcggtagg
      541 cgtgtacggt gggaggtcta tataagcaga gctctctggc taactgtcgg gatcaacaag
      601 tttgtacaaa aaagctgaac gagaaacgta aaatgatata aatatcaata tattaaatta
      661 gattttgcat aaaaaacaga ctacataata ctgtaaaaca caacatatcc agtcactatg
      721 gcggccgcat taggcacccc aggctttaca ctttatgctt ccggctcgta taatgtgtgg
      781 attttgagtt aggatccgtc gagattttca ggagctaagg aagctaaaat ggagaaaaaa
      841 atcactggat ataccaccgt tgatatatcc caatggcatc gtaaagaaca ttttgaggca
      901 tttcagtcag ttgctcaatg tacctataac cagaccgttc agctggatat tacggccttt
      961 ttaaagaccg taaagaaaaa taagcacaag ttttatccgg cctttattca cattcttgcc
     1021 cgcctgatga atgctcatcc ggaattccgt atggcaatga aagacggtga gctggtgata
     1081 tgggatagtg ttcacccttg ttacaccgtt ttccatgagc aaactgaaac gttttcatcg
     1141 ctctggagtg aataccacga cgatttccgg cagtttctac acatatattc gcaagatgtg
     1201 gcgtgttacg gtgaaaacct ggcctatttc cctaaagggt ttattgagaa tatgtttttc
     1261 gtctcagcca atccctgggt gagtttcacc agttttgatt taaacgtggc caatatggac
     1321 aacttcttcg cccccgtttt caccatgggc aaatattata cgcaaggcga caaggtgctg
     1381 atgccgctgg cgattcaggt tcatcatgcc gtttgtgatg gcttccatgt cggcagaatg
     1441 cttaatgaat tacaacagta ctgcgatgag tggcagggcg gggcgtaaag atctggatcc
     1501 ggcttactaa aagccagata acagtatgcg tatttgcgcg ctgatttttg cggtataaga
     1561 atatatactg atatgtatac ccgaagtatg tcaaaaagag gtatgctatg aagcagcgta
     1621 ttacagtgac agttgacagc gacagctatc agttgctcaa ggcatatatg atgtcaatat
     1681 ctccggtctg gtaagcacaa ccatgcagaa tgaagcccgt cgtctgcgtg ccgaacgctg
     1741 gaaagcggaa aatcaggaag ggatggctga ggtcgcccgg tttattgaaa tgaacggctc
     1801 ttttgctgac gagaacaggg gctggtgaaa tgcagtttaa ggtttacacc tataaaagag
     1861 agagccgtta tcgtctgttt gtggatgtac agagtgatat tattgacacg cccgggcgac
     1921 ggatggtgat ccccctggcc agtgcacgtc tgctgtcaga taaagtctcc cgtgaacttt
     1981 acccggtggt gcatatcggg gatgaaagct ggcgcatgat gaccaccgat atggccagtg
     2041 tgccggtctc cgttatcggg gaagaagtgg ctgatctcag ccaccgcgaa aatgacatca
     2101 aaaacgccat taacctgatg ttctggggaa tataaatgtc aggctccctt atacacagcc
     2161 agtctgcagg tcgaccatag tgactggata tgttgtgttt tacagtatta tgtagtctgt
     2221 tttttatgca aaatctaatt taatatattg atatttatat cattttacgt ttctcgttca
     2281 gctttcttgt acaaagtggt tggtaagcct atccctaacc ctctcctcgg tctcgattct
     2341 acgtagtaat gagctagcgc taaccggtgg cgcgttaagt cgacaatcaa cctctggatt
     2401 acaaaatttg tgaaagattg actggtattc ttaactatgt tgctcctttt acgctatgtg
     2461 gatacgctgc tttaatgcct ttgtatcatg ctattgcttc ccgtatggct ttcattttct
     2521 cctccttgta taaatcctgg ttgctgtctc tttatgagga gttgtggccc gttgtcaggc
     2581 aacgtggcgt ggtgtgcact gtgtttgctg acgcaacccc cactggttgg ggcattgcca
     2641 ccacctgtca gctcctttcc gggactttcg ctttccccct ccctattgcc acggcggaac
     2701 tcatcgccgc ctgccttgcc cgctgctgga caggggctcg gctgttgggc actgacaatt
     2761 ccgtggtgtt gtcggggaaa tcatcgtcct ttccttggct gctcgcctgt gttgccacct
     2821 ggattctgcg cgggacgtcc ttctgctacg tcccttcggc cctcaatcca gcggaccttc
     2881 cttcccgcgg cctgctgccg gctctgcggc ctcttccgcg tcttcgcctt cgccctcaga
     2941 cgagtcggat ctccctttgg gccgcctccc cgcgtcgact ttaagaccaa tgacttacaa
     3001 ggcagctgta gatcttagcc actttttaaa agaaaagggg ggactggaag ggctaattca
     3061 ctcccaacga agacaagatc tgctttttgc ttgtactggg tctctctggt tagaccagat
     3121 ctgagcctgg gagctctctg gctaactagg gaacccactg cttaagcctc aataaagctt
     3181 gccttgagtg cttcaagtag tgtgtgcccg tctgttgtgt gactctggta actagagatc
     3241 cctcagaccc ttttagtcag tgtggaaaat ctctagcagt acgtatagta gttcatgtca
     3301 tcttattatt cagtatttat aacttgcaaa gaaatgaata tcagagagtg agaggaactt
     3361 gtttattgca gcttataatg gttacaaata aagcaatagc atcacaaatt tcacaaataa
     3421 agcatttttt tcactgcatt ctagttgtgg tttgtccaaa ctcatcaatg tatcttatca
     3481 tgtctggctc tagctatccc gcccctaact ccgcccatcc cgcccctaac tccgcccagt
     3541 tccgcccatt ctccgcccca tggctgacta atttttttta tttatgcaga ggccgaggcc
     3601 gcctcggcct ctgagctatt ccagaagtag tgaggaggct tttttggagg cctagggacg
     3661 tacccaattc gccctatagt gagtcgtatt acgcgcgctc actggccgtc gttttacaac
     3721 gtcgtgactg ggaaaaccct ggcgttaccc aacttaatcg ccttgcagca catccccctt
     3781 tcgccagctg gcgtaatagc gaagaggccc gcaccgatcg cccttcccaa cagttgcgca
     3841 gcctgaatgg cgaatgggnn nnnnnnnnnn nnnnnnnnnn nnnnnnnnnn nnnnnnnnnn
     3901 nnnnnnnnnn nnnnnnnnnn nnnnnnnnnn nnnnnnnnnn nnnnnnnnnn nnnnnnnnnn
     3961 nnnnnnnnnn nnnnnnnnnn nncnnnnnnn nnnnnnnnnn nnnnnnnnnn nnnnnnnnnn
     4021 nnnnnnnnnn nnnnnnnnnn nnnnnnnnnn nnnnnnnnnn nnnnnnnnnn nnnnannnnn
     4081 nnnnnnnnnn nnnnnnnnnn nnnnnnnnnn nnnnnnnnnn nnnncctttg acgttggagt
     4141 ccacgttctt taatagtgga ctcttgttcc aaactggaac aacactcaac cctatctcgg
     4201 tctattcttt tgatttataa gggattttgc cgatttcggc ctattggtta aaaaatgagc
     4261 tgatttaaca aaaatttaac gcgaatttta acaaaatatt aacgcttaca atttaggtgg
     4321 cacttttcgg ggaaatgtgc gcggaacccc tatttgttta tttttctaaa tacattcaaa
     4381 tatgtatccg ctcatgagac aataaccctg ataaatgctt caataatatt gaaaaaggaa
     4441 gagtatgagt attcaacatt tccgtgtcgc ccttattccc ttttttgcgg cattttgcct
     4501 tcctgttttt gctcacccag aaacgctggt gaaagtaaaa gatgctgaag atcagttggg
     4561 tgcacgagtg ggttacatcg aactggatct caacagcggt aagatccttg agagttttcg
     4621 ccccgaagaa cgttttccaa tgatgagcac ttttaaagtt ctgctatgtg gcgcggtatt
     4681 atcccgtatt gacgccgggc aagagcaact cggtcgccgc atacactatt ctcagaatga
     4741 cttggttgag tactcaccag tcacagaaaa gcatcttacg gatggcatga cagtaagaga
     4801 attatgcagt gctgccataa ccatgagtga taacactgcg gccaacttac ttctgacaac
     4861 gatcggagga ccgaaggagc taaccgcttt tttgcacaac atgggggatc atgtaactcg
     4921 ccttgatcgt tgggaaccgg agctgaatga agccatacca aacgacgagc gtgacaccac
     4981 gatgcctgta gcaatggcaa caacgttgcg caaactatta actggcgaac tacttactct
     5041 agcttcccgg caacaattaa tagactggat ggaggcggat aaagttgcag gaccacttct
     5101 gcgctcggcc cttccggctg gctggtttat tgctgataaa tctggagccg gtgagcgtgg
     5161 gtctcgcggt atcattgcag cactggggcc agatggtaag ccctcccgta tcgtagttat
     5221 ctacacgacg gggagtcagg caactatgga tgaacgaaat agacagatcg ctgagatagg
     5281 tgcctcactg attaagcatt ggtaactgtc agaccaagtt tactcatata tactttagat
     5341 tgatttaaaa cttcattttt aatttaaaag gatctaggtg aagatccttt ttgataatct
     5401 catgaccaaa atcccttaac gtgagttttc gttccactga gcgtcagacc ccgtagaaaa
     5461 gatcaaagga tcttcttgag atcctttttt tctgcgcgta atctgctgct tgcaaacaaa
     5521 aaaaccaccg ctaccagcgg tggtttgttt gccggatcaa gagctaccaa ctctttttcc
     5581 gaaggtaact ggcttcagca gagcgcagat accaaatact gttcttctag tgtagccgta
     5641 gttaggccac cacttcaaga actctgtagc accgcctaca tacctcgctc tgctaatcct
     5701 gttaccagtg gctgctgcca gtggcgataa gtcgtgtctt accgggttgg actcaagacg
     5761 atagttaccg gataaggcgc agcggtcggg ctgaacgggg ggttcgtgca cacagcccag
     5821 cttggagcga acgacctaca ccgaactgag atacctacag cgtgagctat gagaaagcgc
     5881 cacgcttccc gaagggagaa aggcggacag gtatccggta agcggcaggg tcggaacagg
     5941 agagcgcacg agggagcttc cagggggaaa cgcctggtat ctttatagtc ctgtcgggtt
     6001 tcgccacctc tgacttgagc gtcgattttt gtgatgctcg tcaggggggc ggagcctatg
     6061 gaaaaacgcc agcaacgcgg cctttttacg gttcctggcc ttttgctggc cttttgctca
     6121 catgttcttt cctgcgttat cccctgattc tgtggataac cgtattaccg cctttgagtg
     6181 agctgatacc gctcgccgca gccgaacgac cgagcgcagc gagtcagtga gcgaggaagc
     6241 ggaagagcgc ccaatacgca aaccgcctct ccccgcgcgt tggccgattc attaatgcag
     6301 ctggcacgac aggtttcccg actggaaagc gggcagtgag cgcaacgcaa ttaatgtgag
     6361 ttagctcact cattaggcac cccaggcttt acactttatg cttccggctc gtatgttgtg
     6421 tggaattgtg agcggataac aatttcacac aggaaacagc tatgaccatg attacgccaa
     6481 gcgcgcaatt aaccctcact aaagggaaca aaagctggag ctgcaagctt aatgtagtct
     6541 tatgcaatac tcttgtagtc ttgcaacatg gtaacgatga gttagcaaca tgccttacaa
     6601 ggagagaaaa agcaccgtgc atgccgattg gtggaagtaa ggtggtacga tcgtgcctta
     6661 ttaggaaggc aacagacggg tctgacatgg attggacgaa ccactgaatt gccgcattgc
     6721 agagatattg tatttaagtg cctagctcga tacataaacg ggtctctctg gttagaccag
     6781 atctgagcct gggagctctc tggctaacta gggaacccac tgcttaagcc tcaataaagc
     6841 ttgccttgag tgcttcaagt agtgtgtgcc cgtctgttgt gtgactctgg taactagaga
     6901 tccctcagac ccttttagtc agtgtggaaa atctctagca gtggcgcccg aacagggact
     6961 tgaaagcgaa agggaaacca gaggagctct ctcgacgcag gactcggctt gctgaagcgc
     7021 gcacggcaag aggcgagggg cggcgactgg tgagtacgcc aaaaattttg actagcggag
     7081 gctagaagga gagagatggg tgcgagagcg tcagtattaa gcgggggaga attagatcgc
     7141 gatgggaaaa aattcggtta aggccagggg gaaagaaaaa atataaatta aaacatatag
     7201 tatgggcaag cagggagcta gaacgattcg cagttaatcc tggcctgtta gaaacatcag
     7261 aaggctgtag acaaatactg ggacagctac aaccatccct tcagacagga tcagaagaac
     7321 ttagatcatt atataataca gtagcaaccc tctattgtgt gcatcaaagg atagagataa
     7381 aagacaccaa ggaagcttta gacaagatag aggaagagca aaacaaaagt aagaccaccg
     7441 cacagcaagc ggccgctgat cttcagacct ggaggaggag atatgaggga caattggaga
     7501 agtgaattat ataaatataa agtagtaaaa attgaaccat taggagtagc acccaccaag
     7561 gcaaagagaa gagtggtgca gagagaaaaa agagcagtgg gaataggagc tttgttcctt
     7621 gggttcttgg gagcagcagg aagcactatg ggcgcagcgt caatgacgct gacggtacag
     7681 gccagacaat tattgtctgg tatagtgcag cagcagaaca atttgctgag ggctattgag
     7741 gcgcaacagc atctgttgca actcacagtc tggggcatca agcagctcca ggcaagaatc
     7801 ctggctgtgg aaagatacct aaaggatcaa cagctcctgg ggatttgggg ttgctctgga
     7861 aaactcattt gcaccactgc tgtgccttgg aatgctagtt ggagtaataa atctctggaa
     7921 cagatttgga atcacacgac ctggatggag tgggacagag aaattaacaa ttacacaagc
     7981 ttaatacact ccttaattga agaatcgcaa aaccagcaag aaaagaatga acaagaatta
     8041 ttggaattag ataaatgggc aagtttgtgg aattggttta acataacaaa ttggctgtgg
     8101 tatataaaat tattcataat gatagtagga ggcttggtag gtttaagaat agtttttgct
     8161 gtactttcta tagtgaatag agttaggcag ggatattcac cattatcgtt tcagacccac
     8221 ctcccaaccc cgaggggacc cttgcgcctt ttccaaggca gccctgggtt tgcgcaggga
     8281 cgcggctgct ctgggcgtgg ttccgggaaa cgcagcggcg ccgaccctgg gtctcgcaca
     8341 ttcttcacgt ccgttcgcag cgtcacccgg atcttcgccg ctacccttgt gggccccccg
     8401 gcgacgcttc ctgctccgcc cctaagtcgg gaaggttcct tgcggttcgc ggcgtgccgg
     8461 acgtgacaaa cggaagccgc acgtctcact agtaccctcg cagacggaca gcgccaggga
     8521 gcaatggcag cgcgccgacc gcgatgggct gtggccaata gcggctgctc agcagggcgc
     8581 gccgagagca gcggccggga aggggcggtg cgggaggcgg ggtgtggggc ggtagtgtgg
     8641 gccctgttcc tgcccgcgcg gtgttccgca ttctgcaagc ctccggagcg cacgtcggca
     8701 gtcggctccc tcgttgaccg aatcaccgac ctctctcccc agggggtacc accatggcca
     8761 agcctttgtc tcaagaagaa tccaccctca ttgaaagagc aacggctaca atcaacagca
     8821 tccccatctc tgaagactac agcgtcgcca gcgcagctct ctctagcgac ggccgcatct
     8881 tcactggtgt caatgtatat cattttactg ggggaccttg tgcagaactc gtggtgctgg
     8941 gcactgctgc tgctgcggca gctggcaacc tgacttgtat cgtcgcgatc ggaaatgaga
     9001 acaggggcat cttgagcccc tgcggacggt gccgacaggt gcttctcgat ctgcatcctg
     9061 ggatcaaagc catagtgaag gacagtgatg gacagccgac ggcagttggg attcgtgaat
     9121 tgctgccctc tggttatgtg tgggagggcc tgcagctgca gtagtaagaa ttctagatct
     9181 tgagacaaat ggcagtattc atccacaatt ttaaaagaaa aggggggatt ggggggtaca
     9241 gtgcagggga aagaatagta gacataatag caacagacat acaaactaaa gaattacaaa
     9301 aacaaattac aaaaattcaa aattttcggg tttattacag ggacagcaga gatccacttt
     9361 ggcgccggct cgagggg
//
