[The description below was written by a language model from this plasmid's Addgene catalogue record and the feature table of its GenBank file.]
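Description:
pLX304 is an empty third-generation, self-inactivating lentiviral Gateway destination vector built on the pLKO backbone (9377 bp) for expressing open reading frames in mammalian cells. In bacteria it replicates from a high-copy ColE1/pUC-type origin and carries ampicillin resistance on the backbone, along with an f1 origin. Because the unrecombined Gateway cassette encodes the gyrase toxin CcdB and a chloramphenicol acetyltransferase gene, the empty vector must be maintained in a ccdB-tolerant strain and can be selected with both chloramphenicol and ampicillin.

The viral genome is transcribed from an RSV promoter fused to a truncated HIV-1 5' LTR, which makes packaging Tat-independent. It contains the Psi packaging signal, the RRE for Rev-dependent nuclear export, a cPPT/CTS element, a WPRE that enhances transcript expression, and a U3-deleted 3' LTR followed by an SV40 polyadenylation signal. Two expression units lie between the LTRs. A human PGK promoter drives blasticidin S deaminase for selection of transduced cells. Downstream, the CMV enhancer/promoter sits ahead of the attR1–CmR–ccdB–attR2 cassette. An LR recombination reaction with an entry clone replaces this cassette with the ORF of interest, and loss of ccdB provides counter-selection in standard E. coli. A V5 epitope tag and stop codon directly follow attR2, so inserts lacking their own stop codon are expressed as C-terminal V5 fusions.

The associated publication describes a genome-scale lentiviral library of human ORFs, consistent with use of this vector for large-scale ORF transfer and stable overexpression. A second, 881 bp partial record covers only the hPGK promoter region and adjacent HIV-derived sequence, and adds no further features.
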