Addgene plasmid #25890: pLX304
Purpose: (Empty Backbone) 3rd generation lentiviral vector
Depositing lab: David Root. Depositing organization: Broad Institute. Publication: A public genome-scale lentiviral expression library of human ORFs. Yang X, Boehm JS, Yang X, Salehi-Ashtiani K, Hao T, Shen Y, Lubonja R, Thomas SR, Alkan O, Bhimdi T, Green TM, Johannessen CM, Silver SJ, Nguyen C, Murray RR, Hieronymus H, Balcha D, Fan C, Lin C, Ghamsari L, Vidal M, Hahn WC, Hill DE, Root DE. Nat Methods. 2011 Jun 26;8(8):659-61. doi: 10.1038/nmeth.1638 PubMed 21706014.
Backbone
  Vector backbone: pLKO
  Backbone size (bp): 9377
  Vector type: Mammalian Expression, Lentiviral ; Gateway Destination vector
  Selectable markers: Blasticidin
Growth in bacteria
  Bacterial resistance: Chloramphenicol and Ampicillin, 25 & 100 μg/mL
  Growth temperature: 30°C
  Growth strain: ccdB Survival
  Growth instructions: ccdB resistant bacteria. 30C for liquid culture. 37C for plates.
  Copy number: High Copy
Gene/Insert
  Gene/Insert name: None
  Tag / fusion protein: V5 (C terminal on backbone)
  Cloning method: Gateway Cloning
  Sequencing primers: 5′ CMV-F; 3′ WPRE-R
Terms and licenses: Academic/Nonprofit Terms; Industry Terms: Not Available to Industry
Depositor comments: There is a C-terminal V5 tag followed by a Stop codon directly after the Gateway sequence.
How to cite: pLX304 was a gift from David Root (Addgene plasmid # 25890 ; http://n2t.net/addgene:25890 ; RRID:Addgene_25890)
