LOCUS       Exported 881 bp ds-DNA linear SYN 18-MAY-2021
DEFINITION  3rd generation lentiviral vector.
ACCESSION   .
VERSION     .
KEYWORDS    pLX304
SOURCE      synthetic DNA construct
  ORGANISM  synthetic DNA construct
REFERENCE   1 (bases 1 to 881)
  AUTHORS   Yang X, Boehm JS, Yang X, Salehi-Ashtiani K, Hao T, Shen Y, Lubonja
            R, Thomas SR, Alkan O, Bhimdi T, Green TM, Johannessen CM, Silver
            SJ, Nguyen C, Murray RR, Hieronymus H, Balcha D, Fan C, Lin C,
            Ghamsari L, Vidal M, Hahn WC, Hill DE, Root DE
  TITLE     A public genome-scale lentiviral expression library of human ORFs.
  JOURNAL   Nat Methods. 2011 Jun 26. ():.
  PUBMED    21706014
REFERENCE   2 (bases 1 to 881)
  AUTHORS   .
  TITLE     Direct Submission
  JOURNAL   Exported May 18, 2021 from SnapGene Server 1.1.58
            http://www.snapgene.com
FEATURES             Location/Qualifiers
     source          1..881
                     /organism="synthetic DNA construct"
                     /mol_type="other DNA"
     promoter        complement(4..504)
                     /label=hPGK promoter
                     /note="human phosphoglycerate kinase 1 promoter"
     primer_bind     complement(67..85)
                     /label=hPGK-F
                     /note="Human PGK promoter, forward primer"
     CDS             complement(679..723)
                     /codon_start=1
                     /product="antigenic peptide corresponding to amino acids
                     655 to 669 of the HIV envelope protein gp41 (Lutje Hulsik
                     et al., 2013)"
                     /label=gp41 peptide
                     /note="recognized by the 2H10 single-chain llama nanobody"
                     /translation="KNEQELLELDKWASL"
ORIGIN
        1 cccctgggga gagaggtcgg tgattcggtc aacgagggag ccgactgccg acgtgcgctc
       61 cggaggcttg cagaatgcgg aacaccgcgc gggcaggaac agggcccaca ctaccgcccc
      121 acaccccgcc tcccgcaccg ccccttcccg gccgctgctc tcggcgcgcc ctgctgagca
      181 gccgctattg gccacagccc atcgcggtcg gcgcgctgcc attgctccct ggcgctgtcc
      241 gtctgcgagg gtactagtga gacgtgcggc ttccgtttgt cacgtccggc acgccgcgaa
      301 ccgcaaggaa ccttcccgac ttaggggcgg agcaggaagc gtcgccgggg ggcccacaag
      361 ggtagcggcg aagatccggg tgacgctgcg aacggacgtg aagaatgtgc gagacccagg
      421 gtcggcgccg ctgcgtttcc cggaaccacg cccagagcag ccgcgtccct gcgcaaaccc
      481 agggctgcct tggaaaaggc gcaagggtcc cctcggggtt gggaggtggg tctgaaacga
      541 taatggtgaa tatccctgcc taactctatt cactatagaa agtacagcaa aaactattct
      601 taaacctacc aagcctccta ctatcattat gaataatttt atataccaca gccaatttgt
      661 tatgttaaac caattccaca aacttgccca tttatctaat tccaataatt cttgttcatt
      721 cttttcttgc tggttttgcg attcttcaat taaggagtgt attaagcttg tgtaattgtt
      781 aatttctctg tcccactcca tccaggtcgt gtgattccaa atctgttcca gagatttatt
      841 actccaacta gcattccaag gcacagcagt ggtgcaaatg a
//
