>Addgene plasmid #25890 | pLX304 | addgene partial sequence | sequence record 54376 | WPRE-R 5'-CATAGCGTAAAAGGAGCAACA-3'
ATCCAGAGGTTGATTGTCGACTTAACGCGCCACCGGTTAGCGCTAGCTCATTACTACGTAGAATCGAGAC
CGAGGAGAGGGTTAGGGATAGGCTTACCAACCACTTTGTACAAGAAAGCTGAACGAGAAACGTAAAATGA
TATAAATATCAATATATTAAATTAGATTTTGCATAAAAAACAGACTACATAATACTGTAAAACACAACAT
ATCCAGTCACTATGGTCGACCTGCAGACTGGCTGTGTATAAGGGAGCCTGACATTTATATTCCCCAGAAC
ATCAGGTTAATGGCGTTTTTGATGTCATTTTCGCGGTGGCTGAGATCAGCCACTTCTTCCCCGATAACGG
AGACCGGCACACTGGCCATATCGGTGGTCATCATGCGCCAGCTTTCATCCCCGATATGCACCACCGGGTA
AAGTTCACGGGAGACTTTATCTGACAGCAGACGTGCACTGGCCAGGGGGATCACCATCCGTCGCCCGGGC
GTGTCAATAATATCACTCTGTACATCCACAAACAGACGATAACGGCTCTCTCTTTTATAGGTGTAAACCT
TAAACTGCATTTCACCAGCCCCTGTTCTCGTCAGCAAAAGAGCCGTTCATTTCAATAAACCGGGCGACCT
CAGCCATCCCTTCCTGATTTTCCGCTTTCCAGCGTTCGGCACGCAGACGACGGGCTTCATTCTGCATGGT
TGTGCTTACCAGACCGGAGATATTGACATCATATATGCCTTGAGCAACTGATAGCTGTCGCTGTCAACTG
TCACTGTAATACGCTGCTTCATAGCATACCTCTTTTTGACATACTTCGGGTATACATATCAGTATATATT
CTTATACCGCAAAAATCAGCGCG
