>Addgene plasmid #25890 | pLX304 | addgene partial sequence | sequence record 68484 | CAT-F 5'-GTTTGTGATGGCTTCCATGTC-3'
ATGAGTGGCAGGGCGGGGCGTAAAGATCTGGATCCGGCTTACTAAAAGCCAGATAACAGTATGCGTATTT
GCGCGCTGATTTTTGCGGTATAAGAATATATACTGATATGTATACCCGAAGTATGTCAAAAAGAGGTATG
CTATGAAGCAGCGTATTACAGTGACAGTTGACAGCGACAGCTATCAGTTGCTCAAGGCATATATGATGTC
AATATCTCCGGTCTGGTAAGCACAACCATGCAGAATGAAGCCCGTCGTCTGCGTGCCGAACGCTGGAAAG
CGGAAAATCAGGAAGGGATGGCTGAGGTCGCCCGGTTTATTGAAATGAACGGCTCTTTTGCTGACGAGAA
CAGGGGCTGGTGAAATGCAGTTTAAGGTTTACACCTATAAAAGAGAGAGCCGTTATCGTCTGTTTGTGGA
TGTACAGAGTGATATTATTGACACGCCCGGGCGACGGATGGTGATCCCCCTGGCCAGTGCACGTCTGCTG
TCAGATAAAGTCTCCCGTGAACTTTACCCGGTGGTGCATATCGGGGATGAAAGCTGGCGCATGATGACCA
CCGATATGGCCAGTGTGCCGGTCTCCGTTATCGGGGAAGAAGTGGCTGATCTCAGCCACCGCGAAAATGA
CATCAAAAACGCCATTAACCTGATGTTCTGGGGAATATAAATGTCAGGCTCCCTTATACACAGCCAGTCT
GCAGGTCGACCATAGTGACTGGATATGTTGTGTTTTACAGTATTATGTAGTCTGTTTTTTATGCAAAATC
TAATTTAATATATTGATATTTATATCATTTTACGTTTCTCGTTCAGCTTTCTTTGTACAAAGTGGTTGGT
AAGCCTATCCCTAACCCCTCT
