>Addgene plasmid #25890 | pLX304 | addgene partial sequence | sequence record 82716 | CMV-F 5'-CGCAAATGGGCGGTAGGCGTG-3'
ACTGTCGGGATCAACAAGTTTGTACAAAAAAGCTGAACGAGAAACGTAAAATGATATAAATATCAATATA
TTAAATTAGATTTTGCATAAAAAACAGACTACATAATACTGTAAAACACAACATATCCAGTCACTATGGC
GGCCGCATTAGGCACCCCAGGCTTTACACTTTATGCTTCCGGCTCGTATAATGTGTGGATTTTGAGTTAG
GATCCGTCGAGATTTTCAGGAGCTAAGGAAGCTAAAATGGAGAAAAAAATCACTGGATATACCACCGTTG
ATATATCCCAATGGCATCGTAAAGAACATTTTGAGGCATTTCAGTCAGTTGCTCAATGTACCTATAACCA
GACCGTTCAGCTGGATATTACGGCCTTTTTAAAGACCGTAAAGAAAAATAAGCACAAGTTTTATCCGGCC
TTTATTCACATTCTTGCCCGCCTGATGAATGCTCATCCGGAATTCCGTATGGCAATGAAAGACGGTGAGC
TGGTGATATGGGATAGTGTTCACCCTTGTTACACCGTTTTCCATGAGCAAACTGAAACGTTTTCATCGCT
CTGGAGTGAATACCACGACGATTTCCGGCAGTTTCTACACATATATTCGCAAGATGTGGCGTGTTACGGT
GAAAACCTGGCCTATTTCCCTAAAGGGTTTATTGAGAATATGTTTTTCGTCTCAGCCAATCCCTGGGTGA
GTTTCACCAGTTTTGATTTAAACGTGGCCAATATGGACAACTTCTTCGCCCCCGTTTTCACCATGGGCAA
ATATTATACGCAA
