>Addgene plasmid #25890 | pLX304 | addgene partial sequence | sequence record 137878 | CAT-R 5'-GCAACTGACTGAAATGCCTC-3'
GTATATCCAGTGATTTTTTTCTCCATTTTAGCTTCCTTAGCTCCTGAAAATCTCGACGGATCCTAACTCA
AAATCCACACATTATACGAGCCGGAAGCATAAAGTGTAAAGCCTGGGGTGCCTAATGCGGCCGCCATAGT
GACTGGATATGTTGTGTTTTACAGTATTATGTAGTCTGTTTTTTATGCAAAATCTAATTTAATATATTGA
TATTTATATCATTTTACGTTTCTCGTTCAGCTTTTTTGTACAAACTTGTTGATCCCGACAGTTAGCCAGA
GAGCTCTGCTTATATAGACCTCCCACCGTACACGCCTACCGCCCATTTGCGTCAATGGGGCGGAGTTGTT
ACGACATTTTGGAAAGTCCCGTTGATTTTGGTGCCAAAACAAACTCCCATTGACGTCAATGGGGTGGAGA
CTTGGAAATCCCCGTGAGTCAAACCGCTATCCACGCCCATTGATGTACTGCCAAAACCGCATCACCATGG
TAATAGCGATGACTAATACGTAGATGTACTGCCAAGTAGGAAAGTCCCATAAGGTCATGTACTGGGCATA
ATGCCAGGCGGGCCATTTACCGTCATTGACGTCAATAGGGGGCGTACTTGGCATATGATACACTTGATGT
ACTGCCAAGTGGGCAGTTTACCGTAAATACTCCACCCATTGACGTCAATGGAAAGTCCCTATTGGCGTTA
CTATGG
