>Addgene plasmid #25890 | pLX304 | addgene partial sequence | sequence record 137879 | ccdB-Fwd 5'-GCATGATGACCACCGATATG-3'
AAATGACATCAAAAACGCCATTAACCTGATGTTCTGGGGAATATAAATGTCAGGCTCCCTTATACACAGC
CAGTCTGCAGGTCGACCATAGTGACTGGATATGTTGTGTTTTACAGTATTATGTAGTCTGTTTTTTATGC
AAAATCTAATTTAATATATTGATATTTATATCATTTTACGTTTCTCGTTCAGCTTTCTTGTACAAAGTGG
TTGGTAAGCCTATCCCTAACCCTCTCCTCGGTCTCGATTCTACGTAGTAATGAGCTAGCGCTAACCGGTG
GCGCGTTAAGTCGACAATCAACCTCTGGATTACAAAATTTGTGAAAGATTGACTGGTATTCTTAACTATG
TTGCTCCTTTTACGCTATGTGGATACGCTGCTTTAATGCCTTTGTATCATGCTATTGCTTCCCGTATGGC
TTTCATTTTCTCCTCCTTGTATAAATCCTGGTTGCTGTCTCTTTATGAGGAGTTGTGGCCCGTTGTCAGG
CAACGTGGCGTGGTGTGCACTGTGTTTGCTGACGCAACCCCCACTGGTTGGGGCATTGCCACCACCTGTC
AGCTCCTTTCCGGGACTTTCGCTTTCCCCCTCCCTATTGCCACGGCGGAACTCATCGCCGCCTGCCTTGC
CCGCTGCTGGACAGGGGCTCGGCTGTTGGGCACTGACAATTCCGTGGTGTTGTCGGGGAAATCATCGTCC
TTTCCTTGGCTGCTCGCCTGTGTTGCCACCTGGATTCTGCGCGGGACGTCCTTCTGCTACGTCCCTTCGG
CC
